>Addgene plasmid #157443 | pD649-HAsp-LRRC4-COMP5AP-AviTag-9xHis | depositor full sequence | sequence record 303995 | Full Sequence
TTTCAATATTATTGAAGCATTTATCAGGGTTATTGTCTCATGAGCGGATACATATTTGAATGTATTTAGA
AAAATAAACAAATAGGGGTCAGTGTTACAACCAATTAACCAATTCTGAACATTATCGCGAGCCCATTTAT
ACCTGAATATGGCTCATAACACCCCTTGCTCATGACCAAAATCCCTTAACGTGAGTTACGCGCGCGTCGT
TCCACTGAGCGTCAGACCCCGTAGAAAAGATCAAAGGATCTTCTTGAGATCCTTTTTTTCTGCGCGTAAT
CTGCTGCTTGCAAACAAAAAAACCACCGCTACCAGCGGTGGTTTGTTTGCCGGATCAAGAGCTACCAACT
CTTTTTCCGAAGGTAACTGGCTTCAGCAGAGCGCAGATACCAAATACTGTTCTTCTAGTGTAGCCGTAGT
TAGCCCACCACTTCAAGAACTCTGTAGCACCGCCTACATACCTCGCTCTGCTAATCCTGTTACCAGTGGC
TGCTGCCAGTGGCGATAAGTCGTGTCTTACCGGGTTGGACTCAAGACGATAGTTACCGGATAAGGCGCAG
CGGTCGGGCTGAACGGGGGGTTCGTGCACACAGCCCAGCTTGGAGCGAACGACCTACACCGAACTGAGAT
ACCTACAGCGTGAGCTATGAGAAAGCGCCACGCTTCCCGAAGGGAGAAAGGCGGACAGGTATCCGGTAAG
CGGCAGGGTCGGAACAGGAGAGCGCACGAGGGAGCTTCCAGGGGGAAACGCCTGGTATCTTTATAGTCCT
GTCGGGTTTCGCCACCTCTGACTTGAGCGTCGATTTTTGTGATGCTCGTCAGGGGGGCGGAGCCTATGGA
AAAACGCCAGCAACGCGGCCTTTTTACGGTTCCTGGCCTTTTGCTGGCCTTTTGCTCACATGTTCTTTCC
TGCGTTATCCCCTGATTCTGTGGATAACCGTATTACCGCCTTTGAGTGAGCTGATACCGCTCGCCGCAGC
CGAACGACCGAGCGCAGCGAGTCAGTGAGCGAGGAAGCGGAAGGCGAGAGTAGGGAACTGCCAGGCATCA
AACTAAGCAGAAGGCCCCTGACGGATGGCCTTTTTGCGTTTCTACAAACTCTTTCTGTGTTGTAAAACGA
CGGCCAGTCTTAAGCTCGGGCCCCCTGGGCGGTTCTGATAACGAGTAATCGTTAATCCGCAAATAACGTA
AAAACCCGCTTCGGCGGGTTTTTTTATGGGGGGAGTTTAGGGAAAGAGCATTTGTCAGAATATTTAAGGG
CGCCTGTCACTTTGCTTGATATATGAGAATTATTTAACCTTATAAATGAGAAAAAAGCAACGCACTTTAA
ATAAGATACGTTGCTTTTTCGATTGATGAACACCTATAATTAAACTATTCATCTATTATTTATGATTTTT
TGTATATACAATATTTCTAGTTTGTTAAAGAGAATTAAGAAAATAAATCTCGAAAATAATAAAGGGAAAA
TCAGTTTTTGATATCAAAATTATACATGTCAACGATAATACAAAATATAATACAAACTATAAGATGTTAT
CAGTATTTATTATCATTTAGAATAAATTTTGTGTCGCCCTTAATTGTGAGCGGATAACAATTACGAGCTT
CATGCACAGTGGCGTTGACTCAATATTGGCCATTAGCCATATTATTCATTGGTTATATAGCATAAATCAA
TATTGGCTATTGGCCATTGCATACGTTGTATCTATATCATAATATGTACATTTATATTGGCTCATGTCCA
ATATGACCGCCATGTTGGCATTGATTATTGACTAGTTATTAATAGTAATCAATTACGGGGTCATTAGTTC
ATAGCCCATATATGGAGTTCCGCGTTACATAACTTACGGTAAATGGCCCGCCTGGCTGACCGCCCAACGA
CCCCCGCCCATTGACGTCAATAATGACGTATGTTCCCATAGTAACGCCAATAGGGACTTTCCATTGACGT
CAATGGGTGGAGTATTTACGGTAAACTGCCCACTTGGCAGTACATCAAGTGTATCATATGCCAAGTACGC
CCCCTATTGACGTCAATGACGGTAAATGGCCCGCCTGGCATTATGCCCAGTACATGACCTTATGGGACTT
TCCTACTTGGCAGTACATCTACGTATTAGTCATCGCTATTACCATGGTGATGCGGTTTTGGCAGTACATC
AATGGGCGTGGATAGCGGTTTGACTCACGGGGATTTCCAAGTCTCCACCCCATTGACGTCAATGGGAGTT
TGTTTTGGCACCAAAATCAACGGGACTTTCCAAAATGTCGTAACAACTCCGCCCCATTGACGCAAATGGG
CGGTAGGCGTGTACGGTGGGAGGTCTATATAAGCAGAGCTCGTTTAGTGAACCGTCAGATCGCCTGGAGA
CGCCATCCACGCTGTTTTGACCTCCATAGAAGACACCGGGACCGATCCAGCCTCCGCGGCCGGGAACGGT
GCATTGGAACGCGGATTCCCCGTGCCAAGAGTGACGTAAGTACCGCCTATAGAGTCTATAGGCCCACCCC
CTTGGCTTCGTTAGAACGCGGCTACAATTAATACATAACCTTATGTATCATACACATACGATTTAGGTGA
CACTATAGAATAACATCCACTTTGCCTTTCTCTCCACAGGTGTCCACTCCCAGGTCCAACTGCACCTCGG
TTCTATCGAAAACGCGCCTGCTAGCGCCACCATGAAGACCATCATTGCCCTGAGCTACATCTTCTGCCTG
GTGTTCGCTGCGGCCGCCGCATCTGCTGGACCTCAGAATTGTCCTAGCGTGTGCAGCTGCTCCAACCAGT
TCAGCAAGGTCGTGTGTACCAGACGGGGCCTGTCTGAAGTGCCTCAGGGCATCCCTAGCAACACCAGATA
CCTGAACCTGATGGAAAACAACATCCAGATGATCCAGGCCGACACCTTCCGGCATCTGCACCATCTGGAA
GTGCTGCAGCTGGGCAGAAACAGCATCCGGCAGATTGAAGTGGGCGCCTTCAATGGCCTGGCCAGCCTGA
ATACCCTGGAACTGTTCGACAACTGGCTGACAGTGATCCCCAGCGGCGCCTTTGAGTACCTGAGCAAGCT
GAGAGAGCTGTGGCTGCGGAACAACCCCATCGAGAGCATTCCCAGCTACGCCTTCAACAGAGTGCCCAGC
CTGATGAGACTGGACCTGGGCGAGCTGAAGAAGCTCGAGTACATTAGCGAGGGCGCTTTCGAGGGCCTGT
TCAACCTGAAGTACCTGAATCTGGGCATGTGCAACATCAAGGACATGCCCAATCTGACCCCTCTCGTGGG
CCTCGAGGAACTGGAAATGAGCGGCAATCACTTCCCCGAGATCAGACCCGGCTCTTTCCACGGACTGAGC
AGCCTGAAGAAACTGTGGGTCATGAACAGCCAGGTGTCCCTGATCGAGCGGAACGCCTTTGATGGACTGG
CCTCTCTGGTGGAACTGAACCTGGCTCACAACAACCTGTCCAGCCTGCCTCACGACCTGTTCACCCCTCT
GAGATATCTGGTCGAGCTGCATCTGCATCACAACCCCTGGAATTGCGACTGCGACATCCTGTGGCTGGCC
TGGTGGCTCAGAGAGTACATCCCCACCAACAGCACCTGTTGCGGCAGATGTCACGCCCCTATGCACATGA
GAGGCCGCTACCTGGTGGAAGTGGATCAGGCCAGCTTCCAGTGCAGCGCCCCTTTCATTATGGACGCCCC
TCGGGACCTGAACATCTCCGAGGGAAGAATGGCCGAGCTGAAATGCAGAACCCCTCCTATGTCCAGCGTG
AAGTGGCTGCTGCCTAATGGCACAGTGCTGAGCCACGCCAGCAGACACCCTAGAATCAGCGTGCTGAACG
ACGGCACCCTGAACTTCTCTCACGTGCTGCTGAGCGACACCGGCGTGTACACCTGTATGGTCACAAACGT
GGCCGGCAACAGCAACGCCAGCGCCTACCTGAATGTGTCTACCGCCGAACTGAATACCAGCAACTACTCC
TTCTTCACCACCGTGACCGTGGAAACCACAGAGATCAGCCCCGAGGACACCACCAGAAAGTACAAGCCTG
TGCCTACCACCAGCACCGGCTACCAGCCAGCCTACACCACAAGCACAACCGTGCTGATCCAGACCACCAG
GGTGCCCAAACAGGTGGCAGTGCCTGCTACCGACACCACCGATAAGATGCAGACCAGCCTGGACGAAGTG
ATGAAGACCACCAAAGGCGCGCCGGAAGATCAAGTTGATCCAAGATTGATTGATGGCAAGGGCGGATCTC
TGGAGGTGCTGTTCCAGGGACCAGGCGGAAGCGGCAATCCCGGCGGCGATCTGGCCCCCCAGATGCTGCG
CGAGCTGCAGGAGACCAATGCCGCCCTGCAGGACGTGCGCGAGCTGCTGCGCCACCGCGTGAAGGAGATC
ACCTTCCTGAAGAACACCGTGATGGAGTGCGACGCCTGCGGTATGCAGCCCTCTAGAGGCTCCGGCTCCA
TCATCCCAGTTGAGGAGGAGAACCCGGACTTCTGGAACCGCGAGGCAGCCGAGGCCCTGGGTGCCGCCAA
GAAGCTGCAGCCTGCACAGACAGCCGCCAAGAACCTCATCATCTTCCTGGGCGATGGGATGGGGGTGTCT
ACGGTGACAGCTGCCAGGATCCTAAAAGGGCAGAAGAAGGACAAACTGGGGCCTGAGATACCCCTGGCCA
TGGACCGCTTCCCATATGTGGCTCTGTCCAAGACATACAATGTAGACAAACATGTGCCAGACAGTGGAGC
CACAGCCACGGCCTACCTGTGCGGGGTCAAGGGCAACTTCCAGACCATTGGCTTGAGTGCAGCCGCCCGC
TTTAACCAGTGCAACACGACACGCGGCAACGAGGTCATCTCCGTGATGAATCGGGCCAAGAAAGCAGGGA
AGTCAGTGGGAGTGGTAACCACCACACGAGTGCAGCACGCCTCGCCAGCCGGCACCTACGCCCACACGGT
GAACCGCAACTGGTACTCGGACGCCGACGTGCCTGCCTCGGCCCGCCAGGAGGGGTGCCAGGACATCGCT
ACGCAGCTCATCTCCAACATGGACATTGACGTGATCCTAGGTGGAGGCCGAAAGTACATGTTTCGCATGG
GAACCCCAGACCCTGAGTACCCAGATGACTACAGCCAAGGTGGGACCAGGCTGGACGGGAAGAATCTGGT
GCAGGAATGGCTGGCGAAGCGCCAGGGTGCCCGGTATGTGTGGAACCGCACTGAGCTCATGCAGGCTTCC
CTGGACCCGTCTGTGACCCATCTCATGGGTCTCTTTGAGCCTGGAGACATGAAATACGAGATCCACCGAG
ACTCCACACTGGACCCCTCCCTGATGGAGATGACAGAGGCTGCCCTGCGCCTGCTGAGCAGGAACCCCCG
CGGCTTCTTCCTCTTCGTGGAGGGTGGTCGCATCGACCATGGTCATCATGAAAGCAGGGCTTACCGGGCA
CTGACTGAGACGATCATGTTCGACGACGCCATTGAGAGGGCGGGCCAGCTCACCAGCGAGGAGGACACGC
TGAGCCTCGTCACTGCCGACCACTCCCACGTCTTCTCCTTCGGAGGCTACCCCCTGCGAGGGAGCTCCAT
CTTCGGGCTGGCCCCTGGCAAGGCCCGGGACAGGAAGGCCTACACGGTCCTCCTATACGGAAACGGTCCA
GGCTATGTGCTCAAGGACGGCGCCCGGCCGGATGTTACCGAGAGCGAGAGCGGGAGCCCCGAGTATCGGC
AGCAGTCAGCAGTGCCCCTGGACGAAGAGACCCACGCAGGCGAGGACGTGGCGGTGTTCGCGCGCGGCCC
GCAGGCGCACCTGGTTCACGGCGTGCAGGAGCAGACCTTCATAGCGCACGTCATGGCCTTCGCCGCCTGC
CTGGAGCCCTACACCGCCTGCGACCTGGCGCCCCCCGCCGGCACCACCGACGCCGCGCACCCGGGTGGCG
GAGGACTGAACGACATCTTCGAGGCTCAGAAAATCGAATGGCACGAACATCACCATCACCATCACCATCA
CCATTAAGGCCGGCCTGTAGTCACTGGCACAACGCGTTACCCGGTAAGCCAATCGGGTATACACGGTCGT
CATACTGCAGACAGGGTTCTTCTACTTTGCAAGATAGTCTTGAGTAGTAAAATAAATAGATAGAGAAAAT
CAGCCTCGACTGTGCCTTCTAGTTGCCAGCCATCTGTTGTTTGCCCCTCCCCCGTGCCTTCCTTGACCCT
GGAAGGTGCCACTCCCACTGTCCTTTCCTAATAAAATGAGGAAATTGCATCACAACACTCAACCCTATCT
CGGTCTATTCTTTTGATTTATAAGGGATTTTGCCGATTTCGGCCTATTGGTTAAAAAATGAGCTGATTTA
ACAAAAATTTAACGCGAATTAATTCTGTGGAATGTGTGTCAGTTAGGGTGTGGAAAGTCCCCAGGCTCCC
CAGCAGGCAGAAGTATGCAAAGCATGCATCTCAATTAGTCAGCAACCAGGTGTGGAAAGTCCCCAGGCTC
CCCAGCAGGCAGAAGTATGCAAAGCATGCATCTCAATTAGTCAGCAACCATAGTCCCGCCCCTAACTCCG
CCCATCCCGCCCCTAACTCCGCCCAGTTCCGCCCATTCTCCGCCCCATGGCTGACTAATTTTTTTTATTT
ATGCAGAGGCCGAGGCCGCCTCTGCCTCTGAGCTATTCCAGAAGTAGTGAGGAGGCTTTTTTGGAGGCCT
AGGCTTTTGCAAAAAGCTCCCGGGAGCTTGTATATCCATTTTCGGATCTGATCAGCACGTGTTGACAATT
AATCATCGGCATAGTATATCGGCATAGTATAATACGACAAGGTGAGGAACTAAACCATGACCGAGTACAA
GCCCACGGTGCGCCTCGCCACCCGCGACGACGTCCCCAGGGCCGTACGCACCCTCGCCGCCGCGTTCGCC
GACTACCCCGCCACGCGCCACACCGTCGATCCGGACCGCCACATCGAGCGGGTCACCGAGCTGCAAGAAC
TCTTCCTCACGCGCGTCGGGCTCGACATCGGCAAGGTGTGGGTCGCGGACGACGGCGCCGCGGTGGCGGT
CTGGACCACGCCGGAGAGCGTCGAAGCGGGGGCGGTGTTCGCCGAGATCGGCCCGCGCATGGCCGAGTTG
AGCGGTTCCCGGCTGGCCGCGCAGCAACAGATGGAAGGCCTCCTGGCGCCGCACCGGCCCAAGGAGCCCG
CGTGGTTCCTGGCCACCGTCGGCGTCTCGCCCGACCACCAGGGCAAGGGTCTGGGCAGCGCCGTCGTGCT
CCCCGGAGTGGAGGCGGCCGAGCGCGCCGGGGTGCCCGCCTTCCTGGAGACATCCGCGCCCCGCAACCTC
CCCTTCTACGAGCGGCTCGGCTTCACCGTCACCGCCGACGTCGAGGTGCCCGAAGGACCGCGCACCTGGT
GCATGACCCGCAAGCCCGGTGCCTGACACGTGCTACGAGATTTCGATTCCACCGCCGCCTTCTATGAAAG
GTTGGGCTTCGGAATCGTTTTCCGGGACGCCGGCTGGATGATCCTCCAGCGCGGGGATCTCATGCTGGAG
TTCTTCGCCCACCCCAACTTGTTTATTGCAGCTTATAATGGTTACAAATAAAGCAATAGCATCACAAATT
TCACAAATAAAGCATTTTTTTCACTGCATTCTAGTTGTGGTTTGTCCAAACTCATCAATGTATCTTATCA
TGTCTGTATACCGTCGACCTCTAGCTAGAGCTTGGCGTAATCATGGTCATTACCAATGCTTAATCAGTGA
GGCACCTATCTCAGCGATCTGTCTATTTCGTTCATCCATAGTTGCCTGACTCCCCGTCGTGTAGATAACT
ACGATACGGGAGGGCTTACCATCTGGCCCCAGCGCTGCGATGATACCGCGAGAACCACGCTCACCGGCTC
CGGATTTATCAGCAATAAACCAGCCAGCCGGAAGGGCCGAGCGCAGAAGTGGTCCTGCAACTTTATCCGC
CTCCATCCAGTCTATTAATTGTTGCCGGGAAGCTAGAGTAAGTAGTTCGCCAGTTAATAGTTTGCGCAAC
GTTGTTGCCATCGCTACAGGCATCGTGGTGTCACGCTCGTCGTTTGGTATGGCTTCATTCAGCTCCGGTT
CCCAACGATCAAGGCGAGTTACATGATCCCCCATGTTGTGCAAAAAAGCGGTTAGCTCCTTCGGTCCTCC
GATCGTTGTCAGAAGTAAGTTGGCCGCAGTGTTATCACTCATGGTTATGGCAGCACTGCATAATTCTCTT
ACTGTCATGCCATCCGTAAGATGCTTTTCTGTGACTGGTGAGTACTCAACCAAGTCATTCTGAGAATAGT
GTATGCGGCGACCGAGTTGCTCTTGCCCGGCGTCAATACGGGATAATACCGCGCCACATAGCAGAACTTT
AAAAGTGCTCATCATTGGAAAACGTTCTTCGGGGCGAAAACTCTCAAGGATCTTACCGCTGTTGAGATCC
AGTTCGATGTAACCCACTCGTGCACCCAACTGATCTTCAGCATCTTTTACTTTCACCAGCGTTTCTGGGT
GAGCAAAAACAGGAAGGCAAAATGCCGCAAAAAAGGGAATAAGGGCGACACGGAAATGTTGAATACTCAT
ATTCTTCCTT
Features (pLannotate 1.2.2; 24 found; start..end, strand, type, name):
    119..143     -  CDS            KanR (fragment): aminoglycoside phosphotransferase; aph(3')-Ia; confers resistance to kanamycin
    254..842     +  rep_origin     ori: high-copy-number ColE1/pMB1/pBR322/pUC origin of replication
   1067..1084    +  terminator     rrnB T2 terminator (fragment): transcription terminator T2 from the E. coli rrnB gene
   1109..1128    -  CDS            lacZα (fragment): LacZα fragment of β-galactosidase; lacZ fragment
   1584..1600    +  protein_bind   lac operator: The lac repressor binds to the lac operator to inhibit transcription in E. coli. This inhibition can be relieved by adding lactose or isopropyl-β-D-thiogalactopyranoside (IPTG). lac repressor encoded by lacI
   1843..2146    +  enhancer       CMV enhancer: human cytomegalovirus immediate early enhancer
   2147..2350    +  promoter       CMV promoter: human cytomegalovirus (CMV) immediate early promoter
   2486..2529    +  intron         CMV intron (fragment): modified intron A from human cytomegalovirus
   2581..2599    +  promoter       SP6 promoter: promoter for bacteriophage SP6 RNA polymerase
   2603..2640    +  CDS            IgH signal sequence (fragment): signal sequence from the mouse immunoglobulin heavy chain variable region
   2716..4215    +  CDS            LRRC4 (fragment): LRRC4_HUMAN - Also known as BAG. Experimental evidence at protein level: Swiss-Prot protein existence level 1. Synaptic adhesion protein. Regulates the formation of exitatory synapses through the recruitment of pre-and-postsynaptic proteins. Organize the lamina/pathway-specific differentiation of dendrites. Plays an important role for auditory synaptic responses. Involved in the suppression of glioma (By similarity). From Homo sapiens (Human).
   4312..4491    +  CDS            Comp (fragment): COMP_RAT - Experimental evidence at protein level: Swiss-Prot protein existence level 1. May play a role in the structural integrity of cartilage via its interaction with other extracellular matrix proteins such as the collagens and fibronectin. Can mediate the interaction of chondrocytes with the cartilage extracellular matrix through interaction with cell surface integrin receptors. Could play a role in the pathogenesis of osteoarthritis. Potent suppressor of apoptosis in both primary chondrocytes and transformed cells. Suppresses apoptosis by blocking the activation of caspase-3 and by indu
   4479..5931    +  CDS            SEAP (fragment): secreted alkaline phosphatase from human placenta The natural enzyme has a C-terminal transmembrane sequence that is replaced by a GPI anchor.
   5956..5997    +  CDS            AviTag™ (fragment): peptide tag that allows for enzymatic biotinylation
   6001..6024    +  CDS            8xHis: 8xHis affinity tag
   6170..6281    +  polyA_signal   bGH poly(A) signal: bovine growth hormone polyadenylation signal
   6282..6390    +  rep_origin     f1 ori (fragment): f1 bacteriophage origin of replication; arrow indicates direction of (+) strand synthesis
   6404..6733    +  promoter       SV40 promoter: SV40 enhancer and early promoter
   6781..6828    +  promoter       EM7 promoter: synthetic bacterial promoter&nbsp
   6847..7446    +  CDS            PuroR (fragment): puromycin N-acetyltransferase; pac from Streptomyces; confers resistance to puromycin
   7456..7581    +  CDS            ble (fragment): BLE_KLEPN - Experimental evidence at protein level: Swiss-Prot protein existence level 1. Binding protein with a strong affinity to the bleomycin family of antibiotics. Binds to CL990; an antimitotic-antibiotic compound. From Klebsiella pneumoniae.
   7576..7697    +  polyA_signal   SV40 poly(A) signal: SV40 polyadenylation signal
   7750..8610    -  CDS            AmpR: β-lactamase; bla; confers resistance to ampicillin, carbenicillin, and related antibiotics
   8613..89      -  promoter       AmpR promoter (fragment) (across the origin): bla
