[The description below was written by a language model from this plasmid's Addgene catalogue record and pLannotate feature annotations shown in this document.]
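Description:
pD649-HAsp-LRRC4-COMP5AP-AviTag-9xHis is a mammalian expression plasmid of about 8.6 kb, built on the pD649 backbone, that produces a secreted, tagged form of the extracellular domain of human LRRC4 (also called NGL-2), a leucine-rich-repeat synaptic adhesion protein. It is propagated in E. coli as a high-copy plasmid through a ColE1/pUC-type origin and selected with ampicillin via the β-lactamase gene. The feature table also shows an SV40 early/EM7 promoter cassette driving a puromycin N-acetyltransferase gene with an SV40 polyadenylation signal, which could allow selection in mammalian cells. The short fragments annotated as KanR, lacZα, ble and f1 ori appear to be non-functional backbone remnants.

Expression is driven by the CMV enhancer and immediate-early promoter, followed by a fragment of CMV intron A and an SP6 promoter, and ends at a bovine growth hormone polyadenylation signal. The open reading frame begins with a signal peptide: the plasmid name indicates "HAsp", whereas the automated annotation matches this region partially to an immunoglobulin heavy chain leader. The LRRC4 ectodomain follows, cloned between preserved NotI and AscI sites. It is fused at its C terminus to the coiled-coil segment of rat cartilage oligomeric matrix protein, which pentamerises the fusion, and then to human placental alkaline phosphatase, an enzymatic reporter. An AviTag for site-specific biotinylation and a polyhistidine tag for purification complete the fusion; the His tag is named 9xHis but annotated as 8xHis.

The resulting high-avidity, enzymatically detectable protein is suited to use as a soluble probe in binding assays. It comes from a collection made to map interactions among human IgSF cell-surface proteins. The depositor notes that some plasmids in the collection may carry an IS4-like transposase insertion upstream of the CMV promoter; none is annotated here.
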