Addgene plasmid #157443: pD649-HAsp-LRRC4-COMP5AP-AviTag-9xHis
Purpose: Mammalian expression of cell-surface protein extracellular domain fused to COMP5AP-AviTag-9xHis. Protein is secreted from cells.
Depositing lab: Chris Garcia. Depositing organization: Stanford University. Publication: A Human IgSF Cell-Surface Interactome Reveals a Complex Network of Protein-Protein Interactions. Wojtowicz WM, Vielmetter J, Fernandes RA, Siepe DH, Eastman CL, Chisholm GB, Cox S, Klock H, Anderson PW, Rue SM, Miller JJ, Glaser SM, Bragstad ML, Vance J, Lam AW, Lesley SA, Zinn K, Garcia KC. Cell. 2020 Aug 20;182(4):1027-1043.e17. doi: 10.1016/j.cell.2020.07.025. PubMed 32822567.
Backbone
  Vector backbone: pD649
  Backbone size w/o insert (bp): 7153
  Vector type: Mammalian Expression
Growth in bacteria
  Bacterial resistance: Ampicillin, 100 μg/mL
  Growth temperature: 37°C
  Growth strain: DH5alpha
  Copy number: High Copy
Gene/Insert
  Gene/Insert name: LRRC4
  Species: H. sapiens (human)
  Insert size (bp): 1467
  Entrez Gene: LRRC4 (a.k.a. NAG14, NGL-2, MGC133342, MGC133343)
  Promoter: CMV/SP6
  Tag / fusion protein: COMP5AP-AviTag-9xHis (C terminal on backbone)
  Cloning method: Restriction Enzyme; 5′ cloning site GCGGCCGC (not destroyed); 3′ cloning site GGCGCGCC (not destroyed)
  Sequencing primers: 5′ ATTTAGGTGACACTATAG; 3′ CGTCGCACTCCATCACGGTG
Resource information
  A portion of this plasmid was derived from a plasmid made by: synthesis by ThermoFisher
Terms and licenses: Academic/Nonprofit Terms; Industry Terms: Not Available to Industry
Depositor comments: Some plasmids in this collection may have an IS4-like element ISVsa5 family transposase upstream of the CMV promoter.
How to cite: pD649-HAsp-LRRC4-COMP5AP-AviTag-9xHis was a gift from Chris Garcia (Addgene plasmid # 157443 ; http://n2t.net/addgene:157443 ; RRID:Addgene_157443)
