>Addgene plasmid #157443 | pD649-HAsp-LRRC4-COMP5AP-AviTag-9xHis | depositor partial sequence | sequence record 303996 | insert (extracellular domain)
GCATCTGCTGGACCTCAGAATTGTCCTAGCGTGTGCAGCTGCTCCAACCAGTTCAGCAAGGTCGTGTGTA
CCAGACGGGGCCTGTCTGAAGTGCCTCAGGGCATCCCTAGCAACACCAGATACCTGAACCTGATGGAAAA
CAACATCCAGATGATCCAGGCCGACACCTTCCGGCATCTGCACCATCTGGAAGTGCTGCAGCTGGGCAGA
AACAGCATCCGGCAGATTGAAGTGGGCGCCTTCAATGGCCTGGCCAGCCTGAATACCCTGGAACTGTTCG
ACAACTGGCTGACAGTGATCCCCAGCGGCGCCTTTGAGTACCTGAGCAAGCTGAGAGAGCTGTGGCTGCG
GAACAACCCCATCGAGAGCATTCCCAGCTACGCCTTCAACAGAGTGCCCAGCCTGATGAGACTGGACCTG
GGCGAGCTGAAGAAGCTCGAGTACATTAGCGAGGGCGCTTTCGAGGGCCTGTTCAACCTGAAGTACCTGA
ATCTGGGCATGTGCAACATCAAGGACATGCCCAATCTGACCCCTCTCGTGGGCCTCGAGGAACTGGAAAT
GAGCGGCAATCACTTCCCCGAGATCAGACCCGGCTCTTTCCACGGACTGAGCAGCCTGAAGAAACTGTGG
GTCATGAACAGCCAGGTGTCCCTGATCGAGCGGAACGCCTTTGATGGACTGGCCTCTCTGGTGGAACTGA
ACCTGGCTCACAACAACCTGTCCAGCCTGCCTCACGACCTGTTCACCCCTCTGAGATATCTGGTCGAGCT
GCATCTGCATCACAACCCCTGGAATTGCGACTGCGACATCCTGTGGCTGGCCTGGTGGCTCAGAGAGTAC
ATCCCCACCAACAGCACCTGTTGCGGCAGATGTCACGCCCCTATGCACATGAGAGGCCGCTACCTGGTGG
AAGTGGATCAGGCCAGCTTCCAGTGCAGCGCCCCTTTCATTATGGACGCCCCTCGGGACCTGAACATCTC
CGAGGGAAGAATGGCCGAGCTGAAATGCAGAACCCCTCCTATGTCCAGCGTGAAGTGGCTGCTGCCTAAT
GGCACAGTGCTGAGCCACGCCAGCAGACACCCTAGAATCAGCGTGCTGAACGACGGCACCCTGAACTTCT
CTCACGTGCTGCTGAGCGACACCGGCGTGTACACCTGTATGGTCACAAACGTGGCCGGCAACAGCAACGC
CAGCGCCTACCTGAATGTGTCTACCGCCGAACTGAATACCAGCAACTACTCCTTCTTCACCACCGTGACC
GTGGAAACCACAGAGATCAGCCCCGAGGACACCACCAGAAAGTACAAGCCTGTGCCTACCACCAGCACCG
GCTACCAGCCAGCCTACACCACAAGCACAACCGTGCTGATCCAGACCACCAGGGTGCCCAAACAGGTGGC
AGTGCCTGCTACCGACACCACCGATAAGATGCAGACCAGCCTGGACGAAGTGATGAAGACCACCAAA
